Addgene plasmid #199042: pGL1_35
Purpose: Level 1 plasmid, barcoded ORI
Depositing lab: Charlie Gilbert & Nili Ostrov & Cultivarium Tools. Depositing organization: Cultivarium, Convergent Research. Publication: A scalable framework for high-throughput identification of functional origins of replication in non-model bacteria. Gilbert C, Brumwell SL, Crits-Christoph A, Kang SC, Martin-Moldes Z, Alsharif W, Esmurria A, Nguyen M-A, Lee HH, Ostrov N. bioRxiv 2023.05.19.541510 10.1101/2023.05.19.541510.
Backbone
  Vector backbone: pGLDV_5
  Vector type: Synthetic Biology
Growth in bacteria
  Bacterial resistance: Kanamycin, 50 μg/mL
  Growth temperature: 37°C
  Growth strain: E. coli Zymo 10B
  Copy number: High Copy
Gene/Insert
  Gene/Insert name: RK2 ORI plus NGS barcode 12
  Species: Synthetic
  Cloning method: Unknown
Terms and licenses: Academic/Nonprofit Terms; Industry Terms: Not Available to Industry
How to cite: pGL1_35 was a gift from Charlie Gilbert & Nili Ostrov & Cultivarium Tools (Addgene plasmid # 199042 ; http://n2t.net/addgene:199042 ; RRID:Addgene_199042)
