[The description below was written by a language model from this plasmid's Addgene catalogue record and pLannotate feature annotations shown in this document.]
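Description:
pGL1_35 is a 4,651 bp synthetic-biology plasmid built in the pGLDV_5 backbone and catalogued as a "Level 1" part carrying a barcoded origin of replication. It is maintained in E. coli as a high-copy plasmid through a ColE1/pUC-type origin and is selected with kanamycin via an aph(3')-Ia aminoglycoside phosphotransferase gene, which spans the numbering origin of the circular sequence.

The payload is the broad-host-range RK2 (IncP) replicon paired with a short sequencing tag, listed as NGS barcode 12. The feature table shows the two functional halves of this replicon: oriV, the cis-acting IncP origin, and trfA, which encodes the trans-acting initiator protein that binds and activates oriV. Together these should allow replication independently of the E. coli ColE1 origin in hosts where RK2 functions. The barcode itself is not annotated, so its position cannot be given from the record. The remaining annotations are small fragments: a piece of the pBluescript multiple cloning site next to an rrnB T1 transcription terminator, a short lacZα remnant, a partial Tn5 transposase match lying between trfA and oriV, and a very short CloDF13 origin match. These are probably cloning scars or sequence carried over from source DNA rather than functional elements. No promoter is annotated for trfA, and the cloning method is recorded as unknown.

According to the associated publication title, the plasmid belongs to a framework for high-throughput identification of functional origins of replication in non-model bacteria. In such a scheme, a unique barcode linked to each origin would let candidates be tracked by sequencing, though the record does not detail how this Level 1 part is used.
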