Features (pLannotate 1.2.2; 9 found; start..end, strand, type, name):
    297..319     +  misc_feature   MCS (fragment): pBluescript multiple cloning site
    319..365     +  terminator     rrnB T1 terminator: transcription terminator T1 from the E. coli rrnB gene
    467..510     -  CDS            lacZα (fragment): LacZα fragment of β-galactosidase; lacZ fragment
    786..1934    -  CDS            trfA: trans-acting replication protein that binds to and activates oriV
   1986..2267    -  CDS            tnpA (fragment): TN5P_ECOLX - Also known as tnp. Experimental evidence at protein level: Swiss-Prot protein existence level 1. Mediates transposition of transposon Tn5 by a 'cut and paste' mechanism. First, the monomeric transposase binds the 19 bp inverted DNA repeats flanking the transposon. Then, dimerization of the DNA- bound transposase creates a synaptic DNA complex. After nicking of the first DNA strand, excision of the transposon proceeds through a series of intermediates. The transposase then mediates the insertion of the transposon at a new site by strand transfer. The activity of the wild- type tran
   2327..2858    -  rep_origin     oriV: incP origin of replication
   2914..2949    -  rep_origin     CloDF13 ori (fragment): Plasmids containing the CloDF13 (CDF) origin of replication can be propagated in E. coli cells that contain additional plasmids with compatible origins.
   3293..3881    -  rep_origin     ori: high-copy-number ColE1/pMB1/pBR322/pUC origin of replication
   4017..181     -  CDS            KanR (across the origin): aminoglycoside phosphotransferase; aph(3')-Ia; confers resistance to kanamycin in bacteria or G418 (Geneticin®) in eukaryotes
>Addgene plasmid #199042 | pGL1_35 | addgene full sequence | sequence record 398480 | Addgene NGS Result
CGCTACCTTTGCCATGTTTCAGAAACAACTCTGGCGCATCGGGCTTCCCATACAATCGATAGATTGTCGC
ACCTGATTGCCCGACATTATCGCGAGCCCATTTATACCCATATAAATCAGCATCCATGTTGGAATTTAAT
CGCGGCCTCGAGCAAGACGTTTCCCGTTGAATATGGCTCATAACACCCCTTGTATTACTGTTTATGTAAG
CAGACAGTTTTATTGTTCATGATGATATATTTTTATCTTGTGCAATGTAACATCAGAGATTTTGAGACAC
AACGTGGCTTTCCCCCGCCGCTCTAGAACTAGTGGATCCAAATAAAACGAAAGGCTCAGTCGAAAGACTG
GGCCTTTCGTTTTATCTGTTGTTTGTCGCATTATACGAGACGTCCAGGTTGGGATACCTGAAACAAAACC
CATCGTACGGCCAAGGAAGTCTCCAATAACTGTGATCCACCACAAGCGCCAGGGTTTTCCCAGTCACGAC
GTTGTAAAACGACGGCCAGTCATGCATAATCCGCACGCATCTGGAATAAGGAAGTGCCATTCCGCCTGAC
CTTAGCGTGCGAACAGCACGCTATTGTTGTATCATTACTCGCATCCATTCTCAGGCTGTCTCGTCTCGTC
TCCGAGCTCTTCAATGAGTCAGGGTCACGCGTAGGACGCGTCGAGTAGGGTTAGATTCCCTTGACTTGCG
TGTTCCGCAGCCACACGCCGTGTGAAGCTGGGGAGGCGATGCAGGTGGCTGCTGAACCCCCAGCCGGAAC
TGACCCCACAAGGCCCTAGCGTTTGCAATGCACCAGGTCATCATTGACCCAGGCGTGTTCCACCAGGCCG
CTGCCTCGCAACTCTTCGCAGGCTTCGCCGACCTGCTCGCGCCACTTCTTCACGCGGGTGGAATCCGATC
CGCACATGAGGCGGAAGGTTTCCAGCTTGAGCGGGTACGGCTCCCGGTGCGAGCTGAAATAGTCGAACAT
CCGTCGGGCCGTCGGCGACAGCTTGCGGTACTTCTCCCATATGAATTTCGTGTAGTGGTCGCCAGCAAAC
AGCACGACGATTTCCTCGTCGATCAGGACCTGGCAACGGGACGTTTTCTTGCCACGGTCCAGGACGCGGA
AGCGGTGCAGCAGCGACACCGATTCCAGGTGCCCAACGCGGTCGGACGTGAAGCCCATCGCCGTCGCCTG
TAGGCGCGACAGGCATTCCTCGGCCTTCGTGTAATACCGGCCATTGATCGACCAGCCCAGGTCCTGGCAA
AGCTCGTAGAACGTGAAGGTGATCGGCTCGCCGATAGGGGTGCGCTTCGCGTACTCCAACACCTGCTGCC
ACACCAGTTCGTCATCGTCGGCCCGCAGCTCGACGCCGGTGTAGGTGATCTTCACGTCCTTGTTGACGTG
GAAAATGACCTTGTTTTGCAGCGCCTCGCGCGGGATTTTCTTGTTGCGCGTGGTGAACAGGGCAGAGCGG
GCCGTGTCGTTTGGCATCGCTCGCATCGTGTCCGGCCACGGCGCAATATCGAACAAGGAAAGCTGCATTT
CCTTGATCTGCTGCTTCGTGTGTTTCAGCAACGCGGCCTGCTTGGCTTCGCTGACCTGTTTTGCCAGGTC
CTCGCCGGCGGTTTTTCGCTTCTTGGTCGTCATAGTTCCTCGCGTGTCGATGGTCATCGACTTCGCCAAA
CCTGCCGCCTCCTGTTCGAGACGACGCGAACGCTCCACGGCGGCCGATGGCGCGGGCAGGGCAGGGGGAG
CCAGTTGCACGCTGTCGCGCTCGATCTTGGCCGTAGCTTGCTGGACTATCGAGCCGACGGACTGGAAGGT
TTCGCGGGGCGCACGCATGACGGTGCGGCTTGCGATGGTTTCGGCATCCTCGGCGGAAAACCCCGCGTCG
ATCAGTTCTTGCCTGTATGCCTTCCGGTCAAACGTCCGATTCATTCACCCTCCTTGCGGGATTGCCCCGG
AATTAATTCCCCGGATCGATCCGTCGATCTTGATCCCCTGCGCCATCAGATCCTTGGCGGCAAGAAAGCC
ATCCAGTTTACTTTGCAGGGCTTCCCAACCTTACCAGAGGGCGCCCCAGCTGGCAATTCCGGTTCGCTTG
CTGTCCATAAAACCGCCCAGTCTAGCTATCGCCATGTAAGCCCACTGCAAGCTACCTGCTTTCTCTTTGC
GCTTGCGTTTTCCCTTGTCCAGATAGCCCAGTAGCTGACATTCATCCGGGGTCAGCACCGTTTCTGCGGA
CTGGCTTTCTACGTGGCTGCCATTTTTGGGGTGAGGCCGTTCGCGGCCGAGGGGCGCAGCCCCTGGGGGG
ATGGGAGGCCCGCGTTAGCGGGCCGGGAGGGTTCGAGAAGGGGGGGCACCCCCCTTCGGCGTGCGCGGTC
ACGCGCACAGGGCGCAGCCCTGGTTAAAAACAAGGTTTATAAATATTGGTTTAAAAGCAGGTTAAAAGAC
AGGTTAGCGGTGGCCGAAAAACGGGCGGAAACCCTTGCAAATGCTGGATTTTCTGCCTGTGGACAGCCCC
TCAAATGTCAATAGGTGCGCCCCTCATCTGTCAGCACTCTGCCCCTCAAGTGTCAAGGATCGCGCCCCTC
ATCTGTCAGTAGTCGCGCCCCTCAAGTGTCAATACCGCAGGGCACTTATCCCCAGGCTTGTCCACATCAT
CTGTGGGAAACTCGCGTAAAATCAGGCGTTTTCGCCGATTTGCGAGGCTGGCCAGCTCCACGTCGCCGGC
CGAAATCGAGCCTGCCCCTCATCTGTCAACGCCGCGCCGGGTGAGTCGGCCCCTCAAGTGTCAACGTCCG
CCCCTCATCTGTCAGTGAGGGCCAAGTTTTCCGCGAGGTATCCACAACGCCGGCGGCCCTACATGGCTCT
GCTGTAGTGAGTGGGTTGCGCTCCGGCAGCGGTCCTGATCCCCCGCAGAAAAAAAGGATCTCAAGAAGAT
CCTTTGATCTTTTCTACCGCTAGCATGAAGAGCACCCCAGGATACATAGATTACCACAACTCCGAGCCCT
TCCACCTAGCGTGCTAACCACGCACGCTATTGTTGTATAGGCTAGGTGGAGGCTCAGTGATGATAAGTCT
GCGATGGTGGATGCATGTGTCATGGTCATAGCTGTTTCCTGTGTGAAATTGTTATCCGCTCAGAGGGCAC
AATCCTATTCCGCGCTATCCGACAATCTCCAAGACATTAGGTGGAGTTCAGTTCGGCGTATGGCATATGT
CGCTGGAAAGAACATGTGAGCAAAAGGCCAGCAAAAGGCCAGGAACCGTAAAAAGGCCGCGTTGCTGGCG
TTTTTCCATAGGCTCCGCCCCCCTGACGAGCATCACAAAAATCGACGCTCAAGTCAGAGGTGGCGAAACC
CGACAGGACTATAAAGATACCAGGCGTTTCCCCCTGGAAGCTCCCTCGTGCGCTCTCCTGTTCCGACCCT
GCCGCTTACCGGATACCTGTCCGCCTTTCTCCCTTCGGGAAGCGTGGCGCTTTCTCATAGCTCACGCTGT
AGGTATCTCAGTTCGGTGTAGGTCGTTCGCTCCAAGCTGGGCTGTGTGCACGAACCCCCCGTTCAGCCCG
ACCGCTGCGCCTTATCCGGTAACTATCGTCTTGAGTCCAACCCGGTAAGACACGACTTATCGCCACTGGC
AGCAGCCACTGGTAACAGGATTAGCAGAGCGAGGTATGTAGGCGGTGCTACAGAGTTCTTGAAGTGGTGG
CCTAACTACGGCTACACTAGAAGAACAGTATTTGGTATCTGCGCTCTGCTGAAGCCAGTTACCTTCGGAA
AAAGAGTTGGTAGCTCTTGATCCGGCAAACAAACCACCGCTGGTAGCGGTGGTTTTTTTGTTTGCAAGCA
GCAGATTACGCGCAGAAAAAAAGGATCTCAAGAAGATCCTTTGATCTTTTCTACGGGGTCTGACGCTCTA
TTCAACAAAGCCGCCGTCCCGTCAAGTCAGCGTAAATGGGTAGGGGGCTTCAAATCGTCCGCTCTGCCAG
TGTTACAACCAATTAACAAATTCTGATTAGAAAAACTCATCGAGCATCAAATGAAACTGCAATTTATTCA
TATCAGGATTATCAATACCATATTTTTGAAAAAGCCGTTTCTGTAATGAAGGAGAAAACTCACCGAGGCA
GTTCCATAGGATGGCAAGATCCTGGTATCGGTCTGCGATTCCGACTCGTCCAACATCAATACAACCTATT
AATTTCCCCTCGTCAAAAATAAGGTTATCAAGTGAGAAATCACCATGAGTGACGACTGAATCCGGTGAGA
ATGGCAAAAGCTTATGCATTTCTTTCCAGACTTGTTCAACAGGCCAGCCATTACGCTCGTCATCAAAATC
ACTCGCATCAACCAAACCGTTATTCATTCGTGATTGCGCCTGAGCGAGACGAAATACGCGATCGCTGTTA
AAAGGACAATTACAAACAGGAATCGAATGCAACCGGCGCAGGAACACTGCCAGCGCATCAACAATATTTT
CACCTGAATCAGGATATTCTTCTAATACCTGGAATGCTGTTTTCCCGGGGATCGCAGTGGTGAGTAACCA
TGCATCATCAGGAGTACGGATAAAATGCTTGATGGTCGGAAGAGGCATAAATTCCGTCAGCCAGTTTAGT
CTGACCATCTCATCTGTAACATCATTGGCAA
